Addgene plasmid #216028: AA296
Purpose: Fragmid fragment: (Cas protein) NNNNCC PAM
Depositing lab: John Doench. Depositing organization: Broad Institute. Publication: Modular vector assembly enables rapid assessment of emerging CRISPR technologies. McGee AV, Liu YV, Griffith AL, Szegletes ZM, Wen B, Kraus C, Miller NW, Steger RJ, Escude Velasco B, Bosch JA, Zirin JD, Viswanatha R, Sontheimer EJ, Goodale A, Greene MA, Green TM, Doench JG. Cell Genom. 2024 Mar 13;4(3):100519. doi: 10.1016/j.xgen.2024.100519. PubMed 38484704.
Backbone
  Vector backbone: pUC57-Kan
  Vector type: CRISPR ; Fragment
Growth in bacteria
  Bacterial resistance: Kanamycin, 50 μg/mL
  Growth temperature: 37°C
  Growth strain: DH5alpha
  Copy number: Unknown
Gene/Insert
  Gene/Insert name: Nme2Cas9_v1.1 [Nme2]
  Species: Neisseria meningitidis
  Cloning method: Unknown
Resource information
  A portion of this plasmid was derived from a plasmid made by: Genscript ID: U289KHE230-9
Terms and licenses: Academic/Nonprofit Terms; Industry Terms: Not Available to Industry
Depositor comments: Please visit https://www.biorxiv.org/content/10.1101/2023.10.25.564061v1 for bioRxiv preprint.
How to cite: AA296 was a gift from John Doench (Addgene plasmid # 216028 ; http://n2t.net/addgene:216028 ; RRID:Addgene_216028)
