[The description below was written by a language model from this plasmid's Addgene catalogue record and pLannotate feature annotations shown in this document.]
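Description:
AA296 is a Fragmid "fragment" plasmid, one module of a modular vector-assembly toolkit for building CRISPR constructs, carried in the pUC57-Kan cloning backbone. It is a bacterial storage and donor vector rather than a finished expression construct. It replicates in E. coli from a high-copy ColE1/pUC-type origin and is selected with kanamycin through the aph(3')-Ia (KanR) gene. The annotated sequence record is 5,849 nt. Apart from the insert, it shows only typical pUC-derived remnants: fragments of bom, rop and lacI, plus a lac promoter, lac operator and CAP binding site. A partial lacZα lies on the opposite side of the insert, consistent with the insert sitting within the former lacZα cloning region.

The payload is Nme2Cas9_v1.1, a Cas9 coding sequence from Neisseria meningitidis, annotated as a roughly 3.2 kb ORF on the forward strand by similarity to a N. meningitidis Cas9 reference protein. The catalogue classes it in the "Cas protein" module category and notes an NNNNCC PAM, which is the recognition requirement of this compact type II Cas9. No eukaryotic promoter, polyadenylation signal, nuclear localization signal, epitope tag or guide RNA cassette is annotated. The lac promoter is on the opposite strand to the Cas9 ORF, so it would not drive its expression. The record also does not state the cloning method or the flanking assembly sites.

The intended use is as a source of the Nme2Cas9 module. It is combined with other Fragmid fragments, such as those carrying promoters, guide cassettes, selection markers and a destination backbone, to assemble complete vectors for evaluating CRISPR technologies.
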