Features (pLannotate 1.2.2; 10 found; start..end, strand, type, name):
    137..236     +  misc_feature   bom (fragment): basis of mobility region from pBR322
    242..399     -  CDS            lacZα (fragment): LacZα fragment of β-galactosidase; lacZ fragment
    445..3687    +  CDS            cas9: CAS9_NEIMA - Experimental evidence at protein level: Swiss-Prot protein existence level 1. CRISPR (clustered regularly interspaced short palindromic repeat) is an adaptive immune system that provides protection against mobile genetic elements (viruses, transposable elements and conjugative plasmids). CRISPR clusters contain spacers, sequences complementary to antecedent mobile elements, and target invading nucleic acids. CRISPR clusters are transcribed and processed into CRISPR RNA (crRNA). In type II CRISPR systems correct processing of pre-crRNA requires a trans- encoded small RNA (tracrRNA)
   3783..3799    -  protein_bind   lac operator: The lac repressor binds to the lac operator to inhibit transcription in E. coli. This inhibition can be relieved by adding lactose or isopropyl-β-D-thiogalactopyranoside (IPTG). lac repressor encoded by lacI
   3807..3837    -  promoter       lac promoter: promoter for the E. coli lac operon
   3852..3873    -  protein_bind   CAP binding site: CAP binding activates transcription in the presence of cAMP. E. coli catabolite activator protein
   3886..3978    -  CDS            lacI (fragment): lac repressor; lacI; The lac repressor binds to the lac operator to inhibit transcription in E. coli. This inhibition can be relieved by adding lactose or isopropyl-β-D-thiogalactopyranoside (IPTG).
   4161..4749    -  rep_origin     ori: high-copy-number ColE1/pMB1/pBR322/pUC origin of replication
   4927..5736    -  CDS            KanR: aminoglycoside phosphotransferase; aph(3')-Ia; confers resistance to kanamycin in bacteria or G418 (Geneticin®) in eukaryotes
   5843..35      +  CDS            rop (fragment) (across the origin): Rop protein, which maintains plasmids at low copy number; rop
>Addgene plasmid #216028 | AA296 | addgene full sequence | sequence record 431533 | Addgene NGS Result
TCGCGCGTTTCGGTGATGACGGTGAAAACCTCTGACACATGCAGCTCCCGGAGACGGTCACAGCTTGTCT
GTAAGCGGATGCCGGGAGCAGACAAGCCCGTCAGGGCGCGTCAGCGGGTGTTGGCGGGTGTCGGGGCTGG
CTTAACTATGCGGCATCAGAGCAGATTGTACTGAGAGTGCACCATATGCGGTGTGAAATACCGCACAGAT
GCGTAAGGAGAAAATACCGCATCAGGCGCCATTCGCCATTCAGGCTGCGCAACTGTTGGGAAGGGCGATC
GGTGCGGGCCTCTTCGCTATTACGCCAGCTGGCGAAAGGGGGATGTGCTGCAAGGCGATTAAGTTGGGTA
ACGCCAGGGTTTTCCCAGTCACGACGTTGTAAAACGACGGCCAGAGAATTCGAGCTCGGTACCTCGCGAA
TACATCTAGATGAAGACTGGCAGCGCCGCCTTCAAGCCTAACCCAATCAATTACATCCTGGGACTGGACA
TCGGAATCGCATCCGTGGGATGGGCTATGGTGGAGATCGACGAGGAGGAGAATCCTATCCGGCTGATCGA
TCTGGGCGTGAGAGTGTTTGAGAGGGCCGAGGTGCCAAAGACCGGCGATTCTCTGGCTATGGCCCGGAGA
CTGGCACGGAGCGTGAGGCGCCTGACACGGAGAAGGGCACACAGGCTGCTGAGGGCACGCCGGCTGCTGA
AGAGAGAGGGCGTGCTGCAGGCAGCAGACTTCGATGAGAATGGCCTGATCAAGAGCCTGCCAAACACCCC
CTGGCAGCTGAGAGCAGCCGCCCTGGACAGGAAGCTGACACCACTGGAGTGGTCTGCCGTGCTGCTGCAC
CTGATCAAGCACCGCGGCTACCTGAGCCAGCGGAAGAACGAGGGAGAGACAGCAGACAAGGAGCTGGGCG
CCCTGCTGAAGGGAGTGGCCAACAATGCCCACGCCCTGCAGACCGGCGATTTCAGGACACCTGCCGAGCT
GGCCCTGAATAAGTTTGAGAAGGAGTCCGGCCACATCAGAAACCAGAGGGGCGACTATAGCCACACCTTC
TCCCGCAAGGATCTGCAGGCCGAGCTGATCCTGCTGTTCGAGAAGCAGAAGGAGTTTGGCAATCCACACG
TGAGCGGAGGCCTGAAGGAGGGAATCGAGACCCTGCTGATGACACAGAGGCCTGCCCTGTCCGGCGACGC
AGTGCAGAAGATGCTGGGACACTGCACCTTCGAGCCTGCAGAGCCAAAGGCCGCCAAGAACACCTACACA
GCCGAGCGGTTTATCTGGCTGACAAAGCTGAACAATCTGAGAATCCTGGAGCAGGGATCCGAGAGGCCAC
TGACCGACACAGAGAGGGCCACCCTGATGGATGAGCCTTACCGGAAGTCTAAGCTGACATATGCCCAGGC
CAGAAAGCTGCTGGGCCTGGAGGACACCGCCTTCTTTAAGGGCCTGAGATACGGCAAGGATAATGCCGAG
GCCTCCACACTGATGGAGATGAAGGCCTATCACGCCATCTCTCGCGCCCTGGAGAAGGAGGGCCTGAAGG
ACAAGAAGTCCCCCCTGAACCTGAGCTCCGAGCTGCAGGATGAGATCGGCACCGCCTTCTCTCTGTTTAA
GACCGACGAGGATATCACAGGCCGCCTGAAGGACAGGGTGCAGCCTGAGATCCTGGAGGCCCTGCTGAAG
CACATCTCTTTCGATAAGTTTGTGCAGATCAGCCTGAAGGCCCTGAGAAGGATCGTGCCACTGATGGAGC
AGGGCAAGCGGTACGACGAGGCCTGCGCCGAGATCTACGGCGATCACTATGGCAAGAAGAACACAGAGGA
GAAGATCTATCTGCCCCCTATCCCTGCCGACGAGATCAGAAATCCTGTGGTGCTGAGGGCCCTGTCCCAG
GCAAGAAAAGTGATCAACGGAGTGGTGCGCCGGTACGGATCTCCAGCCCGGATCCACATCGAGACCGCCA
GAGAAGTGGGCAAGAGCTTCAAGGACCGGAAGGAGATCGAGAAGAGACAGGAGGAGAATCGCAAGGATCG
GGAGAAGGCCGCCGCCAAGTTTAGGGAGTACTTCCCTAACTTTGTGGGCGAGCCAAAGTCTAAGGACATC
CTGAAGCTGCGCCTGTACGAGCAGCAGCACGGCAAGTGTCTGTATAGCGGCAAGGAGATCAATCTGGTGC
GGCTGAACGAGAAGGGCTATGTGGAGATCGATCACGCCCTGCCTTTCTCCAGAACCTGGGACGATTCTTT
TAACAATAAGGTGCTGGTGCTGGGCAGCGAGAACCAGAATAAGGGCAATCAGACACCATACGAGTATTTC
AATGGCAAGGACAACTCCAGGGAGTGGCAGGAGTTCAAGGCCCGCGTGGAGACCTCTAGATTTCCCAGGA
GCAAGAAGCAGCGGATCCTGCTGCAGAAGTTCGACGAGGATGGCTTTAAGGAGTGCAACCTGAATGACAC
CAGATACGTGAACCGGTTCCTGTGCCAGTTTGTGGCCGATCACATCCTGCTGACCGGCAAGGGCAAGAGA
AGGGTGTTCGCCTCTAATGGCCAGATCACAAACCTGCTGAGGGGATTTTGGGGACTGAGGAAGGTGCGGG
CAGAGAATGACAGACACCACGCACTGGATGCAGTGGTGGTGGCATGCAGCACCGTGGCAATGCAGCAGAA
GATCACAAGATTCGTGAGGTATAAGGAGATGAACGCCTTTGACGGCAAGACCATCGATAAGGAGACAGGC
AAGGTGCTGCACCAGAAAACCCACTTCCCCCAGCCTTGGGAGTTCTTTGCCCAGGAAGTGATGATCCGGG
TGTTCGGCAAGCCAGACGGCAAGCCTGAGTTTGAGGAGGCCGATACCCCAGAGAAGCTGAGGACACTGCT
GGCAGAGAAGCTGTCTAGCAGGCCAGAGGCAGTGCACGAGTACGTGACCCCACTGTTCGTGTCCAGGGCA
CCCAATCGGAAGATGTCTGGCGCCCACAAGGACACACTGAGAAGCGCCAAGAGGTTTGTGAAGCACAACG
AGAAGATCTCCGTGAAGAGAGTGTGGCTGACCGAGATCAAGCTGGCCGATCTGGAGAACATGGTGAATTA
CAAGAACGGCAGGGAGATCGAGCTGTATGAGGCCCTGAAGGCAAGGCTGGAGGCCTACGGAGGAAATGCC
AAGCAGGCCTTCGACCCAAAGGATAACCCCTTTTATAAGAAGGGAGGACAGCTGGTGAAGGCCGTGCGGG
TGGAGAAAACCCAGGAGAGCGGCGTGCTGCTGAATAAGAAGAACGCCTACACAATCGCCGACAATGGCGA
TATGGTGAGAGTGGACGTGTTCTGTAAGGTGGATAAGAAGGGCAAGAATCAGTACTTTATCGTGCCTATC
TATGCCTGGCAGGTGGCCGAGAACATCCTGCCAGACATCGATTGCAAGGGCTACAGAATCGACGATAGCT
ATACATTCTGTTTTTCCCTGCACAAGTATGACCTGATCGCCTTCCAGAAGGATGAGAAGTCCAAGGTGGA
GTTTGCCTACTATATCAATTGCGACTCCTCTAACGGCAGGTTCTACCTGGCCTGGCACGATAAGGGCAGC
AAGGAGCAGCAGTTTCGCATCTCCACCCAGAATCTGGTGCTGATCCAGAAGTATCAGGTGAACGAGCTGG
GCAAGGAGATCAGGCCATGTCGGCTGAAGAAGCGCCCACCCGTGCGGGGGTCCAAGTCTTCATCGGATCC
CGGGCCCGTCGACTGCAGAGGCCTGCATGCAAGCTTGGTGTAATCATGGTCATAGCTGTTTCCTGTGTGA
AATTGTTATCCGCTCACAATTCCACACAACATACGAGCCGGAAGCATAAAGTGTAAAGCCTGGGGTGCCT
AATGAGTGAGCTAACTCACATTAATTGCGTTGCGCTCACTGCCCGCTTTCCAGTCGGGAAACCTGTCGTG
CCAGCTGCATTAATGAATCGGCCAACGCGCGGGGAGAGGCGGTTTGCGTATTGGGCGCTCTTCCGCTTCC
TCGCTCACTGACTCGCTGCGCTCGGTCGTTCGGCTGCGGCGAGCGGTATCAGCTCACTCAAAGGCGGTAA
TACGGTTATCCACAGAATCAGGGGATAACGCAGGAAAGAACATGTGAGCAAAAGGCCAGCAAAAGGCCAG
GAACCGTAAAAAGGCCGCGTTGCTGGCGTTTTTCCATAGGCTCCGCCCCCCTGACGAGCATCACAAAAAT
CGACGCTCAAGTCAGAGGTGGCGAAACCCGACAGGACTATAAAGATACCAGGCGTTTCCCCCTGGAAGCT
CCCTCGTGCGCTCTCCTGTTCCGACCCTGCCGCTTACCGGATACCTGTCCGCCTTTCTCCCTTCGGGAAG
CGTGGCGCTTTCTCATAGCTCACGCTGTAGGTATCTCAGTTCGGTGTAGGTCGTTCGCTCCAAGCTGGGC
TGTGTGCACGAACCCCCCGTTCAGCCCGACCGCTGCGCCTTATCCGGTAACTATCGTCTTGAGTCCAACC
CGGTAAGACACGACTTATCGCCACTGGCAGCAGCCACTGGTAACAGGATTAGCAGAGCGAGGTATGTAGG
CGGTGCTACAGAGTTCTTGAAGTGGTGGCCTAACTACGGCTACACTAGAAGAACAGTATTTGGTATCTGC
GCTCTGCTGAAGCCAGTTACCTTCGGAAAAAGAGTTGGTAGCTCTTGATCCGGCAAACAAACCACCGCTG
GTAGCGGTGGTTTTTTTGTTTGCAAGCAGCAGATTACGCGCAGAAAAAAAGGATCTCAAGAAGATCCTTT
GATCTTTTCTACGGGGTCTGACGCTCAGTGGAACGAAAACTCACGTTAAGGGATTTTGGTCATGAGATTA
TCAAAAAGGATCTTCACCTAGATCCTTTTAAATTAAAAATGAAGTTTTAAATCAAGCCCAATCTGAATAA
TGTTACAACCAATTAACCAATTCTGATTAGAAAAACTCATCGAGCATCAAATGAAACTGCAATTTATTCA
TATCAGGATTATCAATACCATATTTTTGAAAAAGCCGTTTCTGTAATGAAGGAGAAAACTCACCGAGGCA
GTTCCATAGGATGGCAAGATCCTGGTATCGGTCTGCGATTCCGACTCGTCCAACATCAATACAACCTATT
AATTTCCCCTCGTCAAAAATAAGGTTATCAAGTGAGAAATCACCATGAGTGACGACTGAATCCGGTGAGA
ATGGCAAAAGTTTATGCATTTCTTTCCAGACTTGTTCAACAGGCCAGCCATTACGCTCGTCATCAAAATC
ACTCGCATCAACCAAACCGTTATTCATTCGTGATTGCGCCTGAGCGAGACGAAATACGCGATCGCTGTTA
AAAGGACAATTACAAACAGGAATCGAATGCAACCGGCGCAGGAACACTGCCAGCGCATCAACAATATTTT
CACCTGAATCAGGATATTCTTCTAATACCTGGAATGCTGTTTTTCCGGGGATCGCAGTGGTGAGTAACCA
TGCATCATCAGGAGTACGGATAAAATGCTTGATGGTCGGAAGAGGCATAAATTCCGTCAGCCAGTTTAGT
CTGACCATCTCATCTGTAACATCATTGGCAACGCTACCTTTGCCATGTTTCAGAAACAACTCTGGCGCAT
CGGGCTTCCCATACAAGCGATAGATTGTCGCACCTGATTGCCCGACATTATCGCGAGCCCATTTATACCC
ATATAAATCAGCATCCATGTTGGAATTTAATCGCGGCCTCGACGTTTCCCGTTGAATATGGCTCATAACA
CCCCTTGTATTACTGTTTATGTAAGCAGACAGTTTTATTGTTCATGATGATATATTTTTATCTTGTGCAA
TGTAACATCAGAGATTTTGAGACACGGGCCAGAGCTGCA
